Addgene plasmid #72832: pMK294 (mAID-mCherry2-Bsr)
Purpose: C-terminal tagging with mAID-mCherry2 using CRISPR/Cas9
Depositing lab: Masato Kanemaki. Publication: Rapid Protein Depletion in Human Cells by Auxin-Inducible Degron Tagging with Short Homology Donors. Natsume T, Kiyomitsu T, Saga Y, Kanemaki MT. Cell Rep. 2016 Apr 5;15(1):210-8. doi: 10.1016/j.celrep.2016.03.001. Epub 2016 Mar 24. PubMed 27052166.
Backbone
  Vector backbone: pBluescript KS(-)
  Backbone size w/o insert (bp): 2890
  Total vector size (bp): 5765
  Vector type: Mammalian Expression, CRISPR
  Selectable markers: Blasticidin
Growth in bacteria
  Bacterial resistance: Ampicillin, 100 μg/mL
  Growth temperature: 37°C
  Growth strain: DH5alpha
  Copy number: High Copy
Gene/Insert
  Gene/Insert name: mAID-mCherry2-Bsr
  Species: H. sapiens (human), M. musculus (mouse), R. norvegicus (rat), G. gallus (chicken)
  Insert size (bp): 2875
  Tag / fusion protein: mAID-mCherry2 (C terminal on backbone)
  Cloning method: Restriction Enzyme; 5′ cloning site BamHI (not destroyed); 3′ cloning site BamHI (not destroyed)
  Sequencing primers: 5′ GTAAAACGACGGCCAGT; 3′ GGAAACAGCTATGACCATG
Resource information
  A portion of this plasmid was derived from a plasmid made by: mCherry2 is a kind gift from Dr. Michael Davidson (Addgene #54517).
Terms and licenses: Academic/Nonprofit Terms; Industry Terms: Not Available to Industry
Depositor comments: This vector can be used for the construction of donor vectors for tagging with mAID-mCherry2.
How to cite: pMK294 (mAID-mCherry2-Bsr) was a gift from Masato Kanemaki (Addgene plasmid # 72832 ; http://n2t.net/addgene:72832 ; RRID:Addgene_72832)
