[The description below was written by a language model from this plasmid's Addgene catalogue record and pLannotate feature annotations shown in this document.]
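Description:
pMK294 (mAID-mCherry2-Bsr) is a cassette-source plasmid built on pBluescript KS(-) and used to construct homology donor vectors for CRISPR/Cas9-mediated C-terminal tagging of endogenous genes in vertebrate cells; the record lists human, mouse, rat and chicken as applicable species. The 5,765 bp plasmid replicates in E. coli at high copy from the ColE1/pUC-type origin and is selected with ampicillin through the AmpR (β-lactamase) gene. It also retains typical pBluescript elements: an f1 origin, flanking T7 and T3 promoters, and lacZα/lac promoter remnants around the cloning region.

The roughly 2.9 kb insert is bounded by intact BamHI sites, so it can be excised as a unit. It begins with a promoterless open reading frame encoding mini-AID, the minimal auxin-inducible degron derived from Arabidopsis IAA17, followed by the monomeric red fluorescent protein mCherry2 and an SV40 polyadenylation signal. Because it has no promoter of its own, this fusion is expressed only when placed in frame at the 3′ end of a target gene, under that gene's native regulation. Downstream lies a selection cassette in which the mouse PGK promoter drives bsr (blasticidin S deaminase) with a PGK poly(A) signal, allowing blasticidin selection of integrants. Two loxP sites flank this cassette, which should permit Cre-mediated removal of the marker after clones are isolated.

The plasmid carries no homology arms; these come from the donor vector into which the cassette is placed. In cells expressing the TIR1 auxin receptor, the tagged protein can be visualised by red fluorescence and rapidly depleted on auxin addition.
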