Features (pLannotate 1.2.2; 20 found; start..end, strand, type, name):
      4..432     +  rep_origin     f1 ori (sequence partly withheld): f1 bacteriophage origin of replication; arrow indicates direction of (+) strand synthesis
    463..618     -  CDS            lacZα (fragment): LacZα fragment of β-galactosidase; lacZ fragment
    626..644     +  promoter       T7 promoter: promoter for bacteriophage T7 RNA polymerase
    681..884     +  CDS            mini-AID: minimal degron from the auxin-responsive IAA17 protein of Arabidopsis thaliana (Kubota et al., 2013) acts as an auxin-inducible degron (AID) in the presence of TIR1
    891..1601    +  CDS            mCherry2: derivative of the monomeric red fluorescent protein mCherry mammalian codon-optimized
   1612..1696    +  CDS            large T antigen (fragment): large T antigen from SV40 (simian virus 40)
   1719..1840    +  polyA_signal   SV40 poly(A) signal: SV40 polyadenylation signal
   1871..1904    -  protein_bind   loxP: Cre-mediated recombination occurs in the 8-bp core sequence (GCATACAT). Cre recombinase
   1965..2464    +  promoter       PGK promoter: mouse phosphoglycerate kinase 1 promoter
   2510..2929    +  CDS            bsr: BSR_BACCE - Experimental evidence at protein level: Swiss-Prot protein existence level 1. Catalyzes the deamination of the cytosine moiety of the antibiotics blasticidin S, cytomycin and acetylblasticidin S. From Bacillus cereus.
   3016..3468    +  polyA_signal   PGK poly(A) signal: mouse phosphoglycerate kinase 1 polyadenylation signal
   3495..3528    -  protein_bind   loxP: Cre-mediated recombination occurs in the 8-bp core sequence (GCATACAT). Cre recombinase
   3577..3595    -  promoter       T3 promoter: promoter for bacteriophage T3 RNA polymerase
   3640..3656    -  protein_bind   lac operator: The lac repressor binds to the lac operator to inhibit transcription in E. coli. This inhibition can be relieved by adding lactose or isopropyl-β-D-thiogalactopyranoside (IPTG). lac repressor encoded by lacI
   3664..3694    -  promoter       lac promoter: promoter for the E. coli lac operon
   3709..3730    -  protein_bind   CAP binding site: CAP binding activates transcription in the presence of cAMP. E. coli catabolite activator protein
   3743..3835    -  CDS            lacI (fragment): lac repressor; lacI; The lac repressor binds to the lac operator to inhibit transcription in E. coli. This inhibition can be relieved by adding lactose or isopropyl-β-D-thiogalactopyranoside (IPTG).
   4018..4606    -  rep_origin     ori: high-copy-number ColE1/pMB1/pBR322/pUC origin of replication
   4777..5637    -  CDS            AmpR: β-lactamase; bla; confers resistance to ampicillin, carbenicillin, and related antibiotics
   5638..5742    -  promoter       AmpR promoter: bla
>Addgene plasmid #72832 | pMK294 (mAID-mCherry2-Bsr) | depositor full sequence | sequence record 133569 | pMK294 (mAID-mCherry2-Bsr) sequence 5765 bps
CTG
[124 nt withheld, positions 4-127]
C
[91 nt withheld, positions 129-219]
A
[49 nt withheld, positions 221-269]
CCTTTGACGTTGGAGTCCACGTTCTTT
[37 nt withheld, positions 297-333]
ACCCTATCTCGGTCTATTCTTTTGATTTATAAGGGATTTTGCCGATTTCGGCCTATTGGTTAAAAAATGA
GCTGATTTAACAAAAATTTAACGCGAATTTTAACAAAATATTAACGCTTACAATTTCCATTCGCCATTCA
GGCTGCGCAACTGTTGGGAAGGGCGATCGGTGCGGGCCTCTTCGCTATTACGCCAGCTGGCGAAAGGGGG
ATGTGCTGCAAGGCGATTAAGTTGGGTAACGCCAGGGTTTTCCCAGTCACGACGTTGTAAAACGACGGCC
AGTGAGCGCGCGTAATACGACTCACTATAGGGCGAATTGGAGCTCCCCGGGATCCGGTGCAGGCGCCAAG
GAGAAGAGTGCTTGTCCTAAAGATCCAGCCAAACCTCCGGCCAAGGCACAAGTTGTGGGATGGCCACCGG
TGAGATCATACCGGAAGAACGTGATGGTTTCCTGCCAAAAATCAAGCGGTGGCCCGGAGGCGGCGGCGTT
CGTGAAGGTATCAATGGACGGAGCACCGTACTTGAGGAAAATCGATTTGAGGATGTATAAAGCTAGCATG
GTGAGCAAGGGCGAGGAGGATAACATGGCCATCATCAAGGAGTTCATGCGCTTCAAGGTGCACATGGAGG
GCTCCGTGAACGGCCACGAGTTCGAGATCGAGGGCGAGGGCGAGGGCCGCCCCTACGAGGGCACCCAGAC
CGCCAAGCTGAAGGTGACCAAGGGTGGCCCCCTGCCCTTCGCCTGGGACATCCTGTCCCCTCAGTTCATG
TACGGCTCCAAGGCCTACGTGAAGCACCCCGCCGACATCCCCGACTACTTGAAGCTGTCCTTCCCCGAGG
GCTTCAATTGGGAGCGCGTGATGAACTTCGAGGACGGCGGCGTGGTGACCGTGACCCAGGACTCCTCCCT
GCAGGACGGCGAGTTCATCTACAAGGTGAAGCTGCGCGGCACCAACTTCCCCTCCGACGGCCCCGTAATG
CAGTGTCGTACCATGGGCTGGGAGGCCTCCACTGAGCGGATGTACCCCGAGGACGGCGCCCTGAAGGGCG
AGATCAAGCAGAGGCTGAAGCTGAAGGACGGCGGCCACTACGACGCTGAGGTCAAGACCACCTACAAGGC
CAAGAAGCCCGTGCAGCTGCCCGGCGCCTACAACGTCGACATCAAGTTGGACATCCTTTCCCACAACGAG
GACTACACCATCGTGGAACAGTACGAACGCGCCGAGGGCCGCCACTCCACCGGCGGCATGGACGAGCTGT
ACAAGTAATCTAGATAACTGATCATAATCAGCCATACCACATTTGTAGAGGTTTTACTTGCTTTAAAAAA
CCTCCCACACCTCCCCCTGAACCTGAAACATAAAATGAATGCAATTGTTGTTGTTAACTTGTTTATTGCA
GCTTATAATGGTTACAAATAAAGCAATAGCATCACAAATTTCACAAATAAAGCATTTTTTTCACTGCATT
CTAGTTGTGGTTTGTCCAAACTCATCAATGTATCTTAACGCGTCGATCATATTCAATAACCCTTAATATA
ACTTCGTATAATGTATGCTATACGAAGTTATTAGGTCTGAAGAGGAGTTTACGTCCAGCCAAGCTTAGGA
TCTCGACCTCGAAATTCTACCGGGTAGGGGAGGCGCTTTTCCCAAGGCAGTCTGGAGCATGCGCTTTAGC
AGCCCCGCTGGGCACTTGGCGCTACACAAGTGGCCTCTGGCCTCGCACACATTCCACATCCACCGGTAGG
CGCCAACCGACTCCGTTCTTTGGTGGCCCCTTCGCGCCACCTTCTACTCCTCCCCTAGTCAGGAAGTTCC
CCCCCGCCCCGCAGCTCGCGTCGTGCAGGACGTGACAAATGGAAGTAGCACGTCTCACTAGTCTCGTGCA
GATGGACAGCACCGCTGAGCAATGGAAGCGGGTAGGCCTTTGGGGCAGCGGCCAATAGCAGCTTTGCTCC
TTCGCTTTCTGGGCTCAGAGGCTGGGAAGGGGTGGGTCCGGGGGCGGGCTCAGGGGCGGGCTCAGGGGCG
GGGCGGGCGCCCGAAGGTCCTCCGGAGGCCCGGCATTCTGCACGCTTCAAAAGCGCACGTCTGCCGCGCT
GTTCTCCTCTTCCTCATCTCCGGGCCTTTCGACCTGCATCCATCTAGATCTCGAGCAGCTGAAGCTTACC
GCTAGCATGAAAACATTTAACATTTCTCAACAAGATCTAGAATTAGTAGAAGTAGCGACAGAGAAGATTA
CAATGCTTTATGAGGATAATAAACATCATGTGGGAGCGGCAATTCGTACGAAAACAGGAGAAATCATTTC
GGCAGTACATATTGAAGCGTATATAGGACGAGTAACTGTTTGTGCAGAAGCCATTGCGATTGGTAGTGCA
GTTTCGAATGGACAAAAGGATTTTGACACGATTGTAGCTGTTAGACACCCTTATTCTGACGAAGTAGATA
GAAGTATTCGAGTGGTAAGTCCTTGTGGTATGTGTAGGGAGTTGATTTCAGACTATGCACCAGATTGTTT
TGTGTTAATAGAAATGAATGGCAAGTTAGTCAAAACTACGATTGAAGAACTCATTCCACTCAAATATACC
CGAAATTAAGCTAGCCGCCCGCCCCACGACCCGCAGCGCCCGACCGAAAGGAGCGCACGACCCCATGCAT
CGATGATATCAGATCCCCGGGATGCAGAAATTGATGATCTATTAAACAATAAAGATGTCCACTAAAATGG
AAGTTTTTCCTGTCATACTTTGTTAAGAAGGGTGAGAACAGAGTACCTACATTTTGAATGGAAGGATTGG
AGCTACGGGGGTGGGGGTGGGGTGGGATTAGATAAATGCCTGCTCTTTACTGAAGGCTCTTTACTATTGC
TTTATGATAATGTTTCATAGTTGGATATCATAATTTAAACAAGCAAAACCAAATTAAGGGCCAGCTCATT
CCTCCCACTCATGATCTATAGATCTATAGATCTCTCGTGGGATCATTGTTTTTCTCTTGATTCCCACTTT
GTGGTTCTAAGTACTGTGGTTTCCAAATGTGTCAGTTTCATAGCCTGAAGAACGAGATCAGCAGCCTCTG
TTCCACATACACTTCATTCTCAGTATTGTTTTGCCAAGTTCTAATTCCATCAGAAGCTGGTCGAGATCCG
GAACCCTTAATATAACTTCGTATAATGTATGCTATACGAAGTTATTAGGTCCCTCGAAGAGGTTCACTAG
GATCCGGTACCCAGCTTTTGTTCCCTTTAGTGAGGGTTAATTGCGCGCTTGGCGTAATCATGGTCATAGC
TGTTTCCTGTGTGAAATTGTTATCCGCTCACAATTCCACACAACATACGAGCCGGAAGCATAAAGTGTAA
AGCCTGGGGTGCCTAATGAGTGAGCTAACTCACATTAATTGCGTTGCGCTCACTGCCCGCTTTCCAGTCG
GGAAACCTGTCGTGCCAGCTGCATTAATGAATCGGCCAACGCGCGGGGAGAGGCGGTTTGCGTATTGGGC
GCTCTTCCGCTTCCTCGCTCACTGACTCGCTGCGCTCGGTCGTTCGGCTGCGGCGAGCGGTATCAGCTCA
CTCAAAGGCGGTAATACGGTTATCCACAGAATCAGGGGATAACGCAGGAAAGAACATGTGAGCAAAAGGC
CAGCAAAAGGCCAGGAACCGTAAAAAGGCCGCGTTGCTGGCGTTTTTCCATAGGCTCCGCCCCCCTGACG
AGCATCACAAAAATCGACGCTCAAGTCAGAGGTGGCGAAACCCGACAGGACTATAAAGATACCAGGCGTT
TCCCCCTGGAAGCTCCCTCGTGCGCTCTCCTGTTCCGACCCTGCCGCTTACCGGATACCTGTCCGCCTTT
CTCCCTTCGGGAAGCGTGGCGCTTTCTCATAGCTCACGCTGTAGGTATCTCAGTTCGGTGTAGGTCGTTC
GCTCCAAGCTGGGCTGTGTGCACGAACCCCCCGTTCAGCCCGACCGCTGCGCCTTATCCGGTAACTATCG
TCTTGAGTCCAACCCGGTAAGACACGACTTATCGCCACTGGCAGCAGCCACTGGTAACAGGATTAGCAGA
GCGAGGTATGTAGGCGGTGCTACAGAGTTCTTGAAGTGGTGGCCTAACTACGGCTACACTAGAAGGACAG
TATTTGGTATCTGCGCTCTGCTGAAGCCAGTTACCTTCGGAAAAAGAGTTGGTAGCTCTTGATCCGGCAA
ACAAACCACCGCTGGTAGCGGTGGTTTTTTTGTTTGCAAGCAGCAGATTACGCGCAGAAAAAAAGGATCT
CAAGAAGATCCTTTGATCTTTTCTACGGGGTCTGACGCTCAGTGGAACGAAAACTCACGTTAAGGGATTT
TGGTCATGAGATTATCAAAAAGGATCTTCACCTAGATCCTTTTAAATTAAAAATGAAGTTTTAAATCAAT
CTAAAGTATATATGAGTAAACTTGGTCTGACAGTTACCAATGCTTAATCAGTGAGGCACCTATCTCAGCG
ATCTGTCTATTTCGTTCATCCATAGTTGCCTGACTCCCCGTCGTGTAGATAACTACGATACGGGAGGGCT
TACCATCTGGCCCCAGTGCTGCAATGATACCGCGAGACCCACGCTCACCGGCTCCAGATTTATCAGCAAT
AAACCAGCCAGCCGGAAGGGCCGAGCGCAGAAGTGGTCCTGCAACTTTATCCGCCTCCATCCAGTCTATT
AATTGTTGCCGGGAAGCTAGAGTAAGTAGTTCGCCAGTTAATAGTTTGCGCAACGTTGTTGCCATTGCTA
CAGGCATCGTGGTGTCACGCTCGTCGTTTGGTATGGCTTCATTCAGCTCCGGTTCCCAACGATCAAGGCG
AGTTACATGATCCCCCATGTTGTGCAAAAAAGCGGTTAGCTCCTTCGGTCCTCCGATCGTTGTCAGAAGT
AAGTTGGCCGCAGTGTTATCACTCATGGTTATGGCAGCACTGCATAATTCTCTTACTGTCATGCCATCCG
TAAGATGCTTTTCTGTGACTGGTGAGTACTCAACCAAGTCATTCTGAGAATAGTGTATGCGGCGACCGAG
TTGCTCTTGCCCGGCGTCAATACGGGATAATACCGCGCCACATAGCAGAACTTTAAAAGTGCTCATCATT
GGAAAACGTTCTTCGGGGCGAAAACTCTCAAGGATCTTACCGCTGTTGAGATCCAGTTCGATGTAACCCA
CTCGTGCACCCAACTGATCTTCAGCATCTTTTACTTTCACCAGCGTTTCTGGGTGAGCAAAAACAGGAAG
GCAAAATGCCGCAAAAAAGGGAATAAGGGCGACACGGAAATGTTGAATACTCATACTCTTCCTTTTTCAA
TATTATTGAAGCATTTATCAGGGTTATTGTCTCATGAGCGGATACATATTTGAATGTATTTAGAAAAATA
AACAAATAGGGGTTCCGCGCACATTTCCCCGAAAAGTGCCAC
