>Addgene plasmid #72832 | pMK294 (mAID-mCherry2-Bsr) | addgene partial sequence | sequence record 138282 | M13pUC-Fwd 5'-CCCAGTCACGACGTTGTAAAACG-3'
CGCGCGTAATACGACTCACTATAGGGCGAATTGGAGCTCCCCGGGATCCGGTGCAGGCGCCAAGGAGAAG
AGTGCTTGTCCTAAAGATCCAGCCAAACCTCCGGCCAAGGCACAAGTTGTGGGATGGCCACCGGTGAGAT
CATACCGGAAGAACGTGATGGTTTCCTGCCAAAAATCAAGCGGTGGCCCGGAGGCGGCGGCGTTCGTGAA
GGTATCAATGGACGGAGCACCGTACTTGAGGAAAATCGATTTGAGGATGTATAAAGCTAGCATGGTGAGC
AAGGGCGAGGAGGATAACATGGCCATCATCAAGGAGTTCATGCGCTTCAAGGTGCACATGGAGGGCTCCG
TGAACGGCCACGAGTTCGAGATCGAGGGCGAGGGCGAGGGCCGCCCCTACGAGGGCACCCAGACCGCCAA
GCTGAAGGTGACCAAGGGTGGCCCCCTGCCCTTCGCCTGGGACATCCTGTCCCCTCAGTTCATGTACGGC
TCCAAGGCCTACGTGAAGCACCCCGCCGACATCCCCGACTACTTGAAGCTGTCCTTCCCCGAGGGCTTCA
ATTGGGAGCGCGTGATGAACTTCGAGGACGGCGGCGTGGTGACCGTGACCCAGGACTCCTCCCTGCAGGA
CGGCGAGTTCATCTACAAGGTGAAGCTGCGCGGCACCAACTTCCCCTCCGACGGCCCCGTAATGCAGTGT
CGTACCATGGGCTGGGAGGCCTCCACTGAGCGGATGTACCCCGAGGACGGCGCCCTGAAGGGCGAGATCA
AGCAGAGGCTGAAGCTGAAGGACGGCGGCCACTACGACGCTGAGGTCAAGACCACCTACAAGGCCAAGAA
GCCCGTGCAGCTGCCCGGCGCCTACAACGTCGACATCAAGTTGGACATCCTTTCCCACAACGAGGACTAC
ACCATCGTGGAACAGTACGAACGCGCCGAGGGCCGCCACTCCACCGGCGGCATGGACGAGCTGTACAAGT
AATCTAGATAACTGATCATAATCAGCCATACCACATTTGTAGAGGTTTTACTTGCTTTAAAAAACCTCCC
ACACCTCCCC
