>Addgene plasmid #72832 | pMK294 (mAID-mCherry2-Bsr) | addgene partial sequence | sequence record 138283 | mPGK-F 5'-cattctgcacgcttcaaaag-3'
TGTTCTCCTCTTCCTCATCTCCGGGCCTTTCGACCTGCATCCATCTAGATCTCGAGCAGCTGAAGCTTAC
CGCTAGCATGAAAACATTTAACATTTCTCAACAAGATCTAGAATTAGTAGAAGTAGCGACAGAGAAGATT
ACAATGCTTTATGAGGATAATAAACATCATGTGGGAGCGGCAATTCGTACGAAAACAGGAGAAATCATTT
CGGCAGTACATATTGAAGCGTATATAGGACGAGTAACTGTTTGTGCAGAAGCCATTGCGATTGGTAGTGC
AGTTTCGAATGGACAAAAGGATTTTGACACGATTGTAGCTGTTAGACACCCTTATTCTGACGAAGTAGAT
AGAAGTATTCGAGTGGTAAGTCCTTGTGGTATGTGTAGGGAGTTGATTTCAGACTATGCACCAGATTGTT
TTGTGTTAATAGAAATGAATGGCAAGTTAGTCAAAACTACGATTGAAGAACTCATTCCACTCAAATATAC
CCGAAATTAAGCTAGCCGCCCGCCCCACGACCCGCAGCGCCCGACCGAAAGGAGCGCACGACCCCATGCA
TCGATGATATCAGATCCCCGGGATGCAGAAATTGATGATCTATTAAACAATAAAGATGTCCACTAAAATG
GAAGTTTTTCCTGTCATACTTTGTTAAGAAGGGTGAGAACAGAGTACCTACATTTTGAATGGAAGGATTG
GAGCTACGGGGGTGGGGGTGGGGTGGGATTAGATAAATGCCTGCTCTTTACTGAAGGCTCTTTACTATTG
CTTTATGATAATGTTTCATAGTTGGATATCATAATTTAAACAAGCAAAACCAAATTAAGGGCCAGCTCAT
TCCTCCCACTCATGATCTATAGATCTATAGATCTCTCGTGGGATCATTGTTTTTCTCTTGATTCCCACTT
TGTGGTTCTAAGTACTGTGGTTTCCAAATGTGTCAGTTTCATAGCCTGAAGAACGAGATCAGCAGCCTCT
GTTCCACA
